>Addgene plasmid #204537 | pcDNA3.1/CALR ins5 (del309-430)-FLAG | addgene full sequence | sequence record 407202 | Addgene NGS Result
GACGGATCGGGAGATCTCCCGATCCCCTATGGTGCACTCTCAGTACAATCTGCTCTGATGCCGCATAGTT
AAGCCAGTATCTGCTCCCTGCTTGTGTGTTGGAGGTCGCTGAGTAGTGCGCGAGCAAAATTTAAGCTACA
ACAAGGCAAGGCTTGACCGACAATTGCATGAAGAATCTGCTTAGGGTTAGGCGTTTTGCGCTGCTTCGCG
ATGTACGGGCCAGATATACGCGTTGACATTGATTATTGACTAGTTATTAATAGTAATCAATTACGGGGTC
ATTAGTTCATAGCCCATATATGGAGTTCCGCGTTACATAACTTACGGTAAATGGCCCGCCTGGCTGACCG
CCCAACGACCCCCGCCCATTGACGTCAATAATGACGTATGTTCCCATAGTAACGCCAATAGGGACTTTCC
ATTGACGTCAATGGGTGGAGTATTTACGGTAAACTGCCCACTTGGCAGTACATCAAGTGTATCATATGCC
AAGTACGCCCCCTATTGACGTCAATGACGGTAAATGGCCCGCCTGGCATTATGCCCAGTACATGACCTTA
TGGGACTTTCCTACTTGGCAGTACATCTACGTATTAGTCATCGCTATTACCATGGTGATGCGGTTTTGGC
AGTACATCAATGGGCGTGGATAGCGGTTTGACTCACGGGGATTTCCAAGTCTCCACCCCATTGACGTCAA
TGGGAGTTTGTTTTGGCACCAAAATCAACGGGACTTTCCAAAATGTCGTAACAACTCCGCCCCATTGACG
CAAATGGGCGGTAGGCGTGTACGGTGGGAGGTCTATATAAGCAGAGCTCTCTGGCTAACTAGAGAACCCA
CTGCTTACTGGCTTATCGAAATTAATACGACTCACTATAGGGAGACCCAAGCTGGCTAGCGTTTAAACTT
AAGCTTGGTACCGAGCTCGGATCCACTAGTCCAGTGTGGTGGAATTCGCCACCATGCTGCTATCCGTGCC
GCTGCTGCTCGGCCTCCTCGGCCTGGCCGTCGCCGAGCCTGCCGTCTACTTCAAGGAGCAGTTTCTGGAC
GGAGACGGGTGGACTTCCCGCTGGATCGAATCCAAACACAAGTCAGATTTTGGCAAATTCGTTCTCAGTT
CCGGCAAGTTCTACGGTGACGAGGAGAAAGATAAAGGTTTGCAGACAAGCCAGGATGCACGCTTTTATGC
TCTGTCGGCCAGTTTCGAGCCTTTCAGCAACAAAGGCCAGACGCTGGTGGTGCAGTTCACGGTGAAACAT
GAGCAGAACATCGACTGTGGGGGCGGCTATGTGAAGCTGTTTCCTAATAGTTTGGACCAGACAGACATGC
ACGGAGACTCAGAATACAACATCATGTTTGGTCCCGACATCTGTGGCCCTGGCACCAAGAAGGTTCATGT
CATCTTCAACTACAAGGGCAAGAACGTGCTGATCAACAAGGACATCCGTTGCAAGGATGATGAGTTTACA
CACCTGTACACACTGATTGTGCGGCCAGACAACACCTATGAGGTGAAGATTGACAACAGCCAGGTGGAGT
CCGGCTCCTTGGAAGACGATTGGGACTTCCTGCCACCCAAGAAGATAAAGGATCCTGATGCTTCAAAACC
GGAAGACTGGGATGAGCGGGCCAAGATCGATGATCCCACAGACTCCAAGCCTGAGGACTGGGACAAGCCC
GAGCATATCCCTGACCCTGATGCTAAGAAGCCCGAGGACTGGGATGAAGAGATGGACGGAGAGTGGGAAC
CCCCAGTGATTCAGAACCCTGAGTACAAGGGTGAGTGGAAGCCCCGGCAGATCGACAACCCAGATTACAA
GGGCACTTGGATCCACCCAGAAATTGACAACCCCGAGTATTCTCCCGATCCCAGTATCTATGCCTATGAC
TACAAAGACGATGACGATAAATAGGAATTCTGCAGATATCCAGCACAGTGGCGGCCGCTCGAGTCTAGAG
GGCCCGTTTAAACCCGCTGATCAGCCTCGACTGTGCCTTCTAGTTGCCAGCCATCTGTTGTTTGCCCCTC
CCCCGTGCCTTCCTTGACCCTGGAAGGTGCCACTCCCACTGTCCTTTCCTAATAAAATGAGGAAATTGCA
TCGCATTGTCTGAGTAGGTGTCATTCTATTCTGGGGGGTGGGGTGGGGCAGGACAGCAAGGGGGAGGATT
GGGAAGACAATAGCAGGCATGCTGGGGATGCGGTGGGCTCTATGGCTTCTGAGGCGGAAAGAACCAGCTG
GGGCTCTAGGGGGTATCCCC
[124 nt withheld, positions 2261-2384]
C
[91 nt withheld, positions 2386-2476]
A
[49 nt withheld, positions 2478-2526]
CCTTTGACGTTGGAGTCCACGTTCTTT
[37 nt withheld, positions 2554-2590]
ACCCTATCTCGGTCTATTCTTTTGATTTATAAGGGATTTTGCCGATTTCGGCCTATTGGTTAAAAAATGA
GCTGATTTAACAAAAATTTAACGCGAATTAATTCTGTGGAATGTGTGTCAGTTAGGGTGTGGAAAGTCCC
CAGGCTCCCCAGCAGGCAGAAGTATGCAAAGCATGCATCTCAATTAGTCAGCAACCAGGTGTGGAAAGTC
CCCAGGCTCCCCAGCAGGCAGAAGTATGCAAAGCATGCATCTCAATTAGTCAGCAACCATAGTCCCGCCC
CTAACTCCGCCCATCCCGCCCCTAACTCCGCCCAGTTCCGCCCATTCTCCGCCCCATGGCTGACTAATTT
TTTTTATTTATGCAGAGGCCGAGGCCGCCTCTGCCTCTGAGCTATTCCAGAAGTAGTGAGGAGGCTTTTT
TGGAGGCCTAGGCTTTTGCAAAAAGCTCCCGGGAGCTTGTATATCCATTTTCGGATCTGATCAAGAGACA
GGATGAGGATCGTTTCGCATGATTGAACAAGATGGATTGCACGCAGGTTCTCCGGCCGCTTGGGTGGAGA
GGCTATTCGGCTATGACTGGGCACAACAGACAATCGGCTGCTCTGATGCCGCCGTGTTCCGGCTGTCAGC
GCAGGGGCGCCCGGTTCTTTTTGTCAAGACCGACCTGTCCGGTGCCCTGAATGAACTGCAGGACGAGGCA
GCGCGGCTATCGTGGCTGGCCACGACGGGCGTTCCTTGCGCAGCTGTGCTCGACGTTGTCACTGAAGCGG
GAAGGGACTGGCTGCTATTGGGCGAAGTGCCGGGGCAGGATCTCCTGTCATCTCACCTTGCTCCTGCCGA
GAAAGTATCCATCATGGCTGATGCAATGCGGCGGCTGCATACGCTTGATCCGGCTACCTGCCCATTCGAC
CACCAAGCGAAACATCGCATCGAGCGAGCACGTACTCGGATGGAAGCCGGTCTTGTCGATCAGGATGATC
TGGACGAAGAGCATCAGGGGCTCGCGCCAGCCGAACTGTTCGCCAGGCTCAAGGCGCGCATGCCCGACGG
CGAGGATCTCGTCGTGACCCATGGCGATGCCTGCTTGCCGAATATCATGGTGGAAAATGGCCGCTTTTCT
GGATTCATCGACTGTGGCCGGCTGGGTGTGGCGGACCGCTATCAGGACATAGCGTTGGCTACCCGTGATA
TTGCTGAAGAGCTTGGCGGCGAATGGGCTGACCGCTTCCTCGTGCTTTACGGTATCGCCGCTCCCGATTC
GCAGCGCATCGCCTTCTATCGCCTTCTTGACGAGTTCTTCTGAGCGGGACTCTGGGGTTCGAAATGACCG
ACCAAGCGACGCCCAACCTGCCATCACGAGATTTCGATTCCACCGCCGCCTTCTATGAAAGGTTGGGCTT
CGGAATCGTTTTCCGGGACGCCGGCTGGATGATCCTCCAGCGCGGGGATCTCATGCTGGAGTTCTTCGCC
CACCCCAACTTGTTTATTGCAGCTTATAATGGTTACAAATAAAGCAATAGCATCACAAATTTCACAAATA
AAGCATTTTTTTCACTGCATTCTAGTTGTGGTTTGTCCAAACTCATCAATGTATCTTATCATGTCTGTAT
ACCGTCGACCTCTAGCTAGAGCTTGGCGTAATCATGGTCATAGCTGTTTCCTGTGTGAAATTGTTATCCG
CTCACAATTCCACACAACATACGAGCCGGAAGCATAAAGTGTAAAGCCTGGGGTGCCTAATGAGTGAGCT
AACTCACATTAATTGCGTTGCGCTCACTGCCCGCTTTCCAGTCGGGAAACCTGTCGTGCCAGCTGCATTA
ATGAATCGGCCAACGCGCGGGGAGAGGCGGTTTGCGTATTGGGCGCTCTTCCGCTTCCTCGCTCACTGAC
TCGCTGCGCTCGGTCGTTCGGCTGCGGCGAGCGGTATCAGCTCACTCAAAGGCGGTAATACGGTTATCCA
CAGAATCAGGGGATAACGCAGGAAAGAACATGTGAGCAAAAGGCCAGCAAAAGGCCAGGAACCGTAAAAA
GGCCGCGTTGCTGGCGTTTTTCCATAGGCTCCGCCCCCCTGACGAGCATCACAAAAATCGACGCTCAAGT
CAGAGGTGGCGAAACCCGACAGGACTATAAAGATACCAGGCGTTTCCCCCTGGAAGCTCCCTCGTGCGCT
CTCCTGTTCCGACCCTGCCGCTTACCGGATACCTGTCCGCCTTTCTCCCTTCGGGAAGCGTGGCGCTTTC
TCATAGCTCACGCTGTAGGTATCTCAGTTCGGTGTAGGTCGTTCGCTCCAAGCTGGGCTGTGTGCACGAA
CCCCCCGTTCAGCCCGACCGCTGCGCCTTATCCGGTAACTATCGTCTTGAGTCCAACCCGGTAAGACACG
ACTTATCGCCACTGGCAGCAGCCACTGGTAACAGGATTAGCAGAGCGAGGTATGTAGGCGGTGCTACAGA
GTTCTTGAAGTGGTGGCCTAACTACGGCTACACTAGAAGAACAGTATTTGGTATCTGCGCTCTGCTGAAG
CCAGTTACCTTCGGAAAAAGAGTTGGTAGCTCTTGATCCGGCAAACAAACCACCGCTGGTAGCGGTGGTT
TTTTTGTTTGCAAGCAGCAGATTACGCGCAGAAAAAAAGGATCTCAAGAAGATCCTTTGATCTTTTCTAC
GGGGTCTGACGCTCAGTGGAACGAAAACTCACGTTAAGGGATTTTGGTCATGAGATTATCAAAAAGGATC
TTCACCTAGATCCTTTTAAATTAAAAATGAAGTTTTAAATCAATCTAAAGTATATATGAGTAAACTTGGT
CTGACAGTTACCAATGCTTAATCAGTGAGGCACCTATCTCAGCGATCTGTCTATTTCGTTCATCCATAGT
TGCCTGACTCCCCGTCGTGTAGATAACTACGATACGGGAGGGCTTACCATCTGGCCCCAGTGCTGCAATG
ATACCGCGAGACCCACGCTCACCGGCTCCAGATTTATCAGCAATAAACCAGCCAGCCGGAAGGGCCGAGC
GCAGAAGTGGTCCTGCAACTTTATCCGCCTCCATCCAGTCTATTAATTGTTGCCGGGAAGCTAGAGTAAG
TAGTTCGCCAGTTAATAGTTTGCGCAACGTTGTTGCCATTGCTACAGGCATCGTGGTGTCACGCTCGTCG
TTTGGTATGGCTTCATTCAGCTCCGGTTCCCAACGATCAAGGCGAGTTACATGATCCCCCATGTTGTGCA
AAAAAGCGGTTAGCTCCTTCGGTCCTCCGATCGTTGTCAGAAGTAAGTTGGCCGCAGTGTTATCACTCAT
GGTTATGGCAGCACTGCATAATTCTCTTACTGTCATGCCATCCGTAAGATGCTTTTCTGTGACTGGTGAG
TACTCAACCAAGTCATTCTGAGAATAGTGTATGCGGCGACCGAGTTGCTCTTGCCCGGCGTCAATACGGG
ATAATACCGCGCCACATAGCAGAACTTTAAAAGTGCTCATCATTGGAAAACGTTCTTCGGGGCGAAAACT
CTCAAGGATCTTACCGCTGTTGAGATCCAGTTCGATGTAACCCACTCGTGCACCCAACTGATCTTCAGCA
TCTTTTACTTTCACCAGCGTTTCTGGGTGAGCAAAAACAGGAAGGCAAAATGCCGCAAAAAAGGGAATAA
GGGCGACACGGAAATGTTGAATACTCATACTCTTCCTTTTTCAATATTATTGAAGCATTTATCAGGGTTA
TTGTCTCATGAGCGGATACATATTTGAATGTATTTAGAAAAATAAACAAATAGGGGTTCCGCGCACATTT
CCCCGAAAAGTGCCACCTGACGTC
Features (pLannotate 1.2.2; 21 found; start..end, strand, type, name):
     28..80      -  misc_feature   bom (fragment): basis of mobility region from pBR322
    235..614     +  enhancer       CMV enhancer: human cytomegalovirus immediate early enhancer
    615..818     +  promoter       CMV promoter: human cytomegalovirus (CMV) immediate early promoter
    814..847     +  LTR            5' LTR (truncated) (fragment): truncated 5' long terminal repeat (LTR) from HIV-1
    863..881     +  promoter       T7 promoter: promoter for bacteriophage T7 RNA polymerase
    964..1890    +  CDS            CALR (fragment): CALR_HUMAN - Also known as CRTC. Experimental evidence at protein level: Swiss-Prot protein existence level 1. Calcium-binding chaperone that promotes folding, oligomeric assembly and quality control in the endoplasmic reticulum (ER) via the calreticulin/calnexin cycle. This lectin interacts transiently with almost all of the monoglucosylated glycoproteins that are synthesized in the ER (PubMed:7876246). Interacts with the DNA-binding domain of NR3C1 and mediates its nuclear export (PubMed:11149926). Involved in maternal gene expression regulation. May participate in oocyte maturation via the
   1888..1911    +  CDS            3xFLAG (fragment): three tandem FLAG® epitope tags
   1991..2215    +  polyA_signal   bGH poly(A) signal: bovine growth hormone polyadenylation signal
   2219..2240    +  promoter       SV40 promoter (fragment): SV40 enhancer and early promoter
   2261..2689    +  rep_origin     f1 ori (sequence partly withheld): f1 bacteriophage origin of replication; arrow indicates direction of (+) strand synthesis
   2703..3032    +  promoter       SV40 promoter: SV40 enhancer and early promoter
   3099..3890    +  CDS            neo: KKA2_KLEPN - Also known as kan, nptII. Experimental evidence at protein level: Swiss-Prot protein existence level 1. Resistance to kanamycin, neomycin, paromomycin, ribostamycin, butirosin and gentamicin B. From Klebsiella pneumoniae.
   3914..4072    +  CDS            ble (fragment): BLE_KLEPN - Experimental evidence at protein level: Swiss-Prot protein existence level 1. Binding protein with a strong affinity to the bleomycin family of antibiotics. Binds to CL990; an antimitotic-antibiotic compound. From Klebsiella pneumoniae.
   4067..4188    +  polyA_signal   SV40 poly(A) signal: SV40 polyadenylation signal
   4261..4277    -  protein_bind   lac operator: The lac repressor binds to the lac operator to inhibit transcription in E. coli. This inhibition can be relieved by adding lactose or isopropyl-β-D-thiogalactopyranoside (IPTG). lac repressor encoded by lacI
   4285..4315    -  promoter       lac promoter: promoter for the E. coli lac operon
   4330..4351    -  protein_bind   CAP binding site: CAP binding activates transcription in the presence of cAMP. E. coli catabolite activator protein
   4364..4456    -  CDS            lacI (fragment): lac repressor; lacI; The lac repressor binds to the lac operator to inhibit transcription in E. coli. This inhibition can be relieved by adding lactose or isopropyl-β-D-thiogalactopyranoside (IPTG).
   4639..5227    -  rep_origin     ori: high-copy-number ColE1/pMB1/pBR322/pUC origin of replication
   5398..6258    -  CDS            AmpR: β-lactamase; bla; confers resistance to ampicillin, carbenicillin, and related antibiotics
   6259..6363    -  promoter       AmpR promoter: bla
