[The description below was written by a language model from this plasmid's Addgene catalogue record and pLannotate feature annotations shown in this document.]
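Description:
pcDNA3.1/CALR ins5 (del309-430)-FLAG is a 6,394-nt mammalian expression plasmid built on the pcDNA3.1 backbone. It carries a truncated, FLAG-tagged form of a human calreticulin (CALR) mutant. In E. coli it is maintained as a high-copy plasmid through a ColE1/pUC-type origin and selected with ampicillin via the β-lactamase gene and its native promoter. An f1 origin is also present. For selection in mammalian cells, an SV40 enhancer/early promoter drives a neomycin phosphotransferase gene terminated by an SV40 polyadenylation signal, which would allow G418 selection of stable transfectants. Several short annotated fragments (bom, an HIV-1 LTR match, ble, lacI and lac promoter/operator pieces) appear to be backbone remnants or partial sequence matches rather than functional parts of the design.

The expression cassette uses the human CMV immediate-early enhancer and promoter, followed by a T7 promoter that could support in vitro transcription. The annotated CALR coding fragment spans about 930 nt and corresponds to the N-terminal portion of the protein. It runs directly into a short FLAG epitope sequence, annotated as a fragment of 3xFLAG whose length fits a single FLAG unit. The bovine growth hormone poly(A) signal lies downstream. The catalogue describes the insert as the ins5 mutant with residues 309–430 deleted. This deletion removes the C-terminal region, so the annotated fragment contains only upstream CALR sequence.

The stated purpose is mammalian expression of this protein. The associated publication concerns activation of the thrombopoietin receptor by mutant calreticulin in CALR-mutant myeloproliferative neoplasms. The construct therefore plausibly serves as a deletion variant for mapping which regions of mutant CALR are needed for that activity, with the FLAG tag allowing detection or immunoprecipitation, although the record does not state this use.
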