Addgene plasmid #204537: pcDNA3.1/CALR ins5 (del309-430)-FLAG
Purpose: Mammalian expression of human CALR ins5 (del309-430)-FLAG
Depositing lab: Norio Komatsu. Depositing organization: Juntendo University. Publication: Activation of the thrombopoietin receptor by mutant calreticulin in CALR-mutant myeloproliferative neoplasms. Araki M, Yang Y, Masubuchi N, Hironaka Y, Takei H, Morishita S, Mizukami Y, Kan S, Shirane S, Edahiro Y, Sunami Y, Ohsaka A, Komatsu N. Blood. 2016 Jan 27. pii: blood-2015-09-671172. 10.1182/blood-2015-09-671172 PubMed 26817954.
Backbone
  Vector backbone: pcDNA3.1
  Vector type: Mammalian Expression
Growth in bacteria
  Bacterial resistance: Ampicillin, 100 μg/mL
  Growth temperature: 37°C
  Growth strain: DH5alpha
  Copy number: High Copy
Gene/Insert
  Gene/Insert name: CALR ins5 (del309-430)-FLAG
  Species: H. sapiens (human)
  Mutation: ins5 (del309-430)
  Entrez Gene: CALR (a.k.a. CALR1, CRT, HEL-S-99n, RO, SSA, cC1qR)
  Cloning method: Ligation Independent Cloning
Terms and licenses: Academic/Nonprofit Terms; Industry Terms: Not Available to Industry
How to cite: pcDNA3.1/CALR ins5 (del309-430)-FLAG was a gift from Norio Komatsu (Addgene plasmid # 204537 ; http://n2t.net/addgene:204537 ; RRID:Addgene_204537)
